Addgene plasmid #34903: p6589 MSCV-IP N-HAonly CHEK2
Depositing lab: Peter Howley. Depositing organization: Harvard Medical School. Publication: Systematic identification of interactions between host cell proteins and E7 oncoproteins from diverse human papillomaviruses. White EA, Sowa ME, Tan MJ, Jeudy S, Hayes SD, Santha S, Munger K, Harper JW, Howley PM. Proc Natl Acad Sci U S A. 2012 Jan 9. 10.1073/pnas.1116776109 PubMed 22232672.
Backbone
  Vector backbone: MSCV-IP N-HAonly
  Backbone manufacturer: Gateway
  Backbone size w/o insert (bp): 8100
  Modifications to backbone: (NTap mod. by E.White to remove Flag)
  Vector type: Mammalian Expression, Retroviral
  Selectable markers: Puromycin
Growth in bacteria
  Bacterial resistance: Ampicillin, 100 μg/mL
  Growth temperature: 37°C
  Growth strain: DH5alpha
  Copy number: Unknown
Gene/Insert
  Gene/Insert name: CHEK2
  Species: H. sapiens (human)
  Entrez Gene: CHEK2 (a.k.a. CDS1, CHK2, HuCds1, LFS2, PP1425, RAD53, TPDS4, hCds1)
  Promoter: MSCV LTR
  Tag / fusion protein: HA (N terminal on backbone)
  Cloning method: Gateway Cloning
  Sequencing primers: 5′ 5' CTACATCGTGACCTGGGAAGC 3'
Terms and licenses: Academic/Nonprofit Terms; Industry Terms: Not Available to Industry
How to cite: p6589 MSCV-IP N-HAonly CHEK2 was a gift from Peter Howley (Addgene plasmid # 34903 ; http://n2t.net/addgene:34903 ; RRID:Addgene_34903)
