[The description below was written by a language model from this plasmid's Addgene catalogue record.]
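Description:
p6589 MSCV-IP N-HAonly CHEK2 is a retroviral mammalian expression plasmid built on the MSCV-IP N-HAonly backbone, a Gateway-compatible murine stem cell virus vector of about 8.1 kb without insert. The backbone derives from an N-terminal tandem-affinity tag version that was modified to remove the Flag epitope, leaving HA as the only tag. It is propagated in E. coli under ampicillin selection, and the copy number is recorded as unknown. No feature table accompanies the record, so the bacterial origin and the exact layout of the viral elements are not documented here.

The insert is human CHEK2, which encodes the checkpoint kinase Chk2 of the DNA damage response. It was introduced by Gateway recombination so that the open reading frame is fused to the backbone-encoded N-terminal HA tag. Transcription is driven by the MSCV long terminal repeat, which in vectors of this type also supplies the sequences needed for packaging, reverse transcription and integration once the plasmid is introduced into a packaging cell line. Puromycin resistance is the mammalian selectable marker. The "IP" in the name suggests an IRES-puromycin arrangement that links marker expression to the same LTR transcript, though the record does not say this explicitly.

The construct is suited to making retrovirus for transducing mammalian cells and selecting stable populations that express HA-tagged CHEK2, which can then be detected or immunopurified through the HA epitope. It was deposited with a study that systematically mapped interactions between host cell proteins and E7 oncoproteins from diverse human papillomaviruses, consistent with use in HA-based affinity purification or interaction validation.
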