>Addgene plasmid #34903 | p6589 MSCV-IP N-HAonly CHEK2 | addgene partial sequence | sequence record 43379 | pLXSN-5
TCAGCCCTCACTCCTTCTCTAGGCGCCGGAATTAGATCTGCCACCATGCTCGATGGAGGATACCCATACG
ATGTTCCAGATTACGCTGCTCGAGGTTATCAAACAAGTTTGTACAAAAAAGTTGGCATGTCTCGGGAGTC
GGATGTTGAGGCTCAGCAGTCTCATGGCAGCAGTGCCTGTTCACAGCCCCATGGCAGCGTTACCCAGTCC
CAAGGCTCCTCCTCACAGTCCCAGGGCATATCCAGCTCCTCTACCAGCACGATGCCAAACTCCAGCCAGT
CCTCTCACTCCAGCTCTGGGACACTGAGCTCCTTAGAGACAGTGTCCACTCAGGAACTCTATTCTATTCC
TGAGGACCAAGAACCTGAGGACCAAGAACCTGAGGAGCCTACCCCTGCCCCCTGGGCTCGATTATGGGCC
CTTCAGGATGGATTTGCCAATCTTGAATGTGTGAATGACAACTACTGGTTTGGGAGGGACAAAAGCTGTG
AATATTGCTTTGATGAACCACTGCTGAAAAGAACAGATAAATACCGAACATACAGCAAGAAACACTTTCG
GATTTTCAGGGAAGTGGGTCCTAAAAACTCTTACATTGCATACATAGAAGATCACAGTGGCAATGGAACC
TTTGTAAATACAGAGCTTGTAGGGAAAGGAAAACGCCGTCCTTTGAATAACAATTCTGAAATTGCACTGT
CACTAAGCAGAAATAAAGTTTTTGTCTTTTTTGATCTGACTGTAGATGATCAGTCAGTTTATCCTAAGGC
ATTAAGAGATGAATACATCATGTCAAAAACTCTTGGAAGTGGTGCCTGTGGAGAGGTAAAGCTGGCTTTC
GAGAGGAAAACATGTAAGAAAGTAGCCATAAAGATCATCAGCAAAAGG
